Addgene plasmid #203385: Tau BA 12->10 P301S
Purpose: For transfection and in vitro assay
Depositing lab: Stefan Stamm. Depositing organization: University of Kentucky. Publication: Influence of FTDP-17 mutants on circular tau RNAs. Margvelani G, Welden JR, Maquera AA, Van Eyk JE, Murray C, Miranda Sardon SC, Stamm S. Biochim Biophys Acta Mol Basis Dis. 2024 Apr;1870(4):167036. doi: 10.1016/j.bbadis.2024.167036. Epub 2024 Jan 28. PubMed 38286213.
Backbone
  Vector backbone: pcDNA 3.1
  Vector type: Mammalian Expression
Growth in bacteria
  Bacterial resistance: Ampicillin, 100 μg/mL
  Growth temperature: 37°C
  Growth strain: NEB Stable
  Copy number: Unknown
Gene/Insert
  Gene/Insert name: MAPT (alt name: Tau (with internal FLAG-tag))
  Species: H. sapiens (human)
  Mutation: P301S
  Entrez Gene: MAPT (a.k.a. DDPAC, FTD1, FTDP-17, MAPTL, MSTD, MTBT1, MTBT2, PPND, PPP1R103, TAU, Tau-PHF6, tau-40)
  Promoter: CMVf
  Cloning method: Unknown
Terms and licenses: Academic/Nonprofit Terms; Industry Terms: Not Available to Industry
Depositor comments: Please visit https://doi.org/10.1101/2023.09.08.556913 for bioRxiv preprint.
How to cite: Tau BA 12->10 P301S was a gift from Stefan Stamm (Addgene plasmid # 203385 ; http://n2t.net/addgene:203385 ; RRID:Addgene_203385)
