[The description below was written by a language model from this plasmid's Addgene catalogue record and pLannotate feature annotations shown in this document.]
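Description:
Tau BA 12->10 P301S is a mammalian expression plasmid built on a pcDNA 3.1 backbone, with a sequenced length of about 8.1 kb. It is propagated in E. coli through a high-copy ColE1/pUC-type origin and selected with ampicillin via the β-lactamase gene. An f1 origin is also present. For mammalian cells, an SV40 early promoter drives a neomycin phosphotransferase (neo) cassette ending in an SV40 poly(A) signal, which would allow G418 selection of stable transfectants.

The payload is a human MAPT (tau) insert carrying the P301S substitution, a mutation associated with FTDP-17, and an internal FLAG tag. The feature table places a 3xFLAG epitope inside the insert region. Expression is driven by the CMV immediate-early enhancer and promoter and terminated by the bovine growth hormone poly(A) signal. A T7 promoter sits between the CMV promoter and the insert, which is consistent with the stated use in in vitro assays as well as transfection.

The automated annotation does not label any tau coding sequence. The roughly 2.7 kb between the T7 promoter and the bGH signal is marked only by short fragment matches (GVQW1, MKNK1, CEN/ARS), which are most likely incidental similarities, possibly to repetitive or intronic human sequence, rather than functional elements. The name "12->10" and the associated study on circular tau RNAs suggest a minigene designed to produce the circular RNA formed by backsplicing of exon 12 to exon 10, but the record does not spell out the exon and intron architecture. The construct appears intended for testing how the P301S mutation affects circular tau RNAs and their FLAG-detectable products.
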