Features (pLannotate 1.2.2; 23 found; start..end, strand, type, name):
     27..356     -  promoter       SV40 promoter: SV40 enhancer and early promoter
    370..798     -  rep_origin     f1 ori (sequence partly withheld): f1 bacteriophage origin of replication; arrow indicates direction of (+) strand synthesis
    819..840     -  promoter       SV40 promoter (fragment): SV40 enhancer and early promoter
    844..1068    -  polyA_signal   bGH poly(A) signal: bovine growth hormone polyadenylation signal
   1119..1385    -  CDS            GVQW1 (fragment): GVQW1_HUMAN - Also known as TIGD1L2. Experimental evidence at transcript level: Swiss-Prot protein existence level 2. From Homo sapiens (Human).
   1794..1810    +  misc_feature   CEN/ARS (fragment): S. cerevisiae CEN6 centromere fused to an autonomously replicating sequence
   2349..2414    -  CDS            3xFLAG: three tandem FLAG® epitope tags, followed by an enterokinase cleavage site
   3304..3438    +  CDS            MKNK1 (fragment): MKNK1_HUMAN - Also known as MNK1. Experimental evidence at protein level: Swiss-Prot protein existence level 1. May play a role in the response to environmental stress and cytokines. Appears to regulate translation by phosphorylating EIF4E, thus increasing the affinity of this protein for the 7-methylguanosine- containing mRNA cap. From Homo sapiens (Human).
   3835..3853    -  promoter       T7 promoter: promoter for bacteriophage T7 RNA polymerase
   3869..3902    -  LTR            5' LTR (truncated) (fragment): truncated 5' long terminal repeat (LTR) from HIV-1
   3898..4101    -  promoter       CMV promoter: human cytomegalovirus (CMV) immediate early promoter
   4102..4481    -  enhancer       CMV enhancer: human cytomegalovirus immediate early enhancer
   4636..4688    +  misc_feature   bom (fragment): basis of mobility region from pBR322
   4747..4851    +  promoter       AmpR promoter: bla
   4852..5712    +  CDS            AmpR: β-lactamase; bla; confers resistance to ampicillin, carbenicillin, and related antibiotics
   5883..6471    +  rep_origin     ori: high-copy-number ColE1/pMB1/pBR322/pUC origin of replication
   6654..6746    +  CDS            lacI (fragment): lac repressor; lacI; The lac repressor binds to the lac operator to inhibit transcription in E. coli. This inhibition can be relieved by adding lactose or isopropyl-β-D-thiogalactopyranoside (IPTG).
   6759..6780    +  protein_bind   CAP binding site: CAP binding activates transcription in the presence of cAMP. E. coli catabolite activator protein
   6795..6825    +  promoter       lac promoter: promoter for the E. coli lac operon
   6833..6849    +  protein_bind   lac operator: The lac repressor binds to the lac operator to inhibit transcription in E. coli. This inhibition can be relieved by adding lactose or isopropyl-β-D-thiogalactopyranoside (IPTG). lac repressor encoded by lacI
   6922..7043    -  polyA_signal   SV40 poly(A) signal: SV40 polyadenylation signal
   7038..7196    -  CDS            ble (fragment): BLE_KLEPN - Experimental evidence at protein level: Swiss-Prot protein existence level 1. Binding protein with a strong affinity to the bleomycin family of antibiotics. Binds to CL990; an antimitotic-antibiotic compound. From Klebsiella pneumoniae.
   7220..8011    -  CDS            neo: KKA2_KLEPN - Also known as kan, nptII. Experimental evidence at protein level: Swiss-Prot protein existence level 1. Resistance to kanamycin, neomycin, paromomycin, ribostamycin, butirosin and gentamicin B. From Klebsiella pneumoniae.
>Addgene plasmid #203385 | Tau BA 12->10 P301S | addgene full sequence | sequence record 401575 | Addgene NGS Result
ATGGATATACAAGCTCCCGGGAGCTTTTTGCAAAAGCCTAGGCCTCCAAAAAAGCCTCCTCACTACTTCT
GGAATAGCTCAGAGGCAGAGGCGGCCTCGGCCTCTGCATAAATAAAAAAAATTAGTCAGCCATGGGGCGG
AGAATGGGCGGAACTGGGCGGAGTTAGGGGCGGGATGGGCGGAGTTAGGGGCGGGACTATGGTTGCTGAC
TAATTGAGATGCATGCTTTGCATACTTCTGCCTGCTGGGGAGCCTGGGGACTTTCCACACCTGGTTGCTG
ACTAATTGAGATGCATGCTTTGCATACTTCTGCCTGCTGGGGAGCCTGGGGACTTTCCACACCCTAACTG
ACACACATTCCACAGAATTAATTCGCGTTAAATTTTTGTTAAATCAGCTCATTTTTTAACCAATAGGCCG
AAATCGGCAAAATCCCTTATAAATCAAAAGAATAGACCGAGATAGGGT
[37 nt withheld, positions 469-505]
AAAGAACGTGGACTCCAACGTCAAAGG
[49 nt withheld, positions 533-581]
T
[91 nt withheld, positions 583-673]
G
[124 nt withheld, positions 675-798]
GGGGATACCCCCTAGAGCCCCAGCTGGTTCTTTCCGCCTCAGAAGCCATAGAGCCCACCGCATCCCCAGC
ATGCCTGCTATTGTCTTCCCAATCCTCCCCCTTGCTGTCCTGCCCCACCCCACCCCCCAGAATAGAATGA
CACCTACTCAGACAATGCGATGCAATTTCCTCATTTTATTAGGAAAGGACAGTGGGAGTGGCACCTTCCA
GGGTCAAGGAAGGCACGGGGGAGGGGCAAACAACAGATGGCTGGCAACTAGAAGGCACAGTCGAGGCTGA
TCAGCGGGTTTAAACGGGCCCTCTAGACTCGAGCGGCCGCTAAAAACTGCAGTGACTTAGGCCGAGCACT
GTGGCTCACACCTGTAATCCCAGCACCTTGGGAGGCCGAGGTGGGCATATTGCTTGACCTCAGGAGTTCA
AGACCAGCCTGGGCAACGTGGCAAAACCTCGTCTCCACAGGAAATACAAAATATTTAGCCAGGCATAGTG
GCAGGTACCTGTAGTTCCAGCTACCTGGGAGGCTGAGGTGGGAAGATCACCTGACCCAGGGAGGTAGAGG
CTGCAGTGAGCCGAGATCATGCCAGTGCACTCCAGCCTGGATGACAGAGGGAGACTGATATGGTTTGGCT
GTGTCCCCACCCAAATCTCATCTTGAATTGTAGCTCCCATAATTCCATGTGTCATGGGAGGGACCCAGTG
GGAGGTAACTGAATCATGGGGGCGGGTCTTTCCCATGCTGTTCTCATGATAGTGAATAAATCTCATGAGG
TCTGATGGTTTTATAAATGGGAGTTCCCCTGCACACGCTCTCTTGCCTGTTGCCATGTAAGACATGCCTT
TGCTTCTCCTTTGCCTTCCGCCATGATTTTGAGGCCTCCCCAGCCATATGGAACTGTGAGTCCATTAAAC
CTCTTTCCTTTATAAATTACCCAGTCTTGGGTATGTCTTTATTAGCAGTGTGAGAATGGACTAATACAGA
GACCCTGCCTTAAATACATAAAAATAAATAAAAACAAAAACTCCAGCAACCGAGCTGCCCCTGAGACCCA
TTGGTCAGCCTCTCCAGGTTGGGGCCCAGGTGTGAAACGTGCTAAAGCTCCAGGTGATTGAGACAGGCAG
TGGAGACCCACTGGATGCTGCTGAGGGCCCACATCCAGCCAGTCAACACAGAAGCCTCTGTTTTCCTCCT
CTGGGAACTGGACCAGCCTTTGTCCACTCAACTTGATTAATGCCCATATACCCAAGGGCAGCATCCAACC
CACCCTACCCCCTTTACCTTTTTATTTCCTCCGCCAGGGACGTGGGTGATATTGTCCAGGGACCCAATCT
TCGACTGGACTCTGTCCTTGAAGTCAAGCTTCTCAGATTTTACTTCCACCTGGCCACCTCCTGGTTTATG
ATGGATGTTGCCTAATGAGCCACACTTGGAGGTCACCTTGCTCAGGTCAACTGGTTTGTAGACTATTTGC
ACACTGCCGCCTCCCGAGACGTGTTTGATATTATCCTTTGAGCCACACTTGGACTGGACGTTGCTAAGAT
CCAGCTTCTTCTTGTCATCGTCATCCTTGTAATCGATGTCATGATCTTTATAATCACCGTCATGGTCTTT
GTAGTCATTAATTATCTGCACCTTTGGTAGCCAGAAAAAAGGATGAGTGACACGCCACCCTGGACCCGCC
TGCTTGCTCGCAAGGACGCCTCCACTTTCGATGAGTGACATGCGCCACCCTGGACCCGCCTACTTGCTCG
CAAGGATGCCTCCACTTTCGGACTTGGCAGAGGCAGTCTGGGGAGTGACGGGAGGTCGAGTCACATCCCA
GGGGAGCTGAAGGGATAGAGGGCTGCTCTGAAGGCATCCCAGAAGTGTGAGTGATTTCCAGCGGGCTTTA
CGAAGCTGGGATTGCAGGTCCTCACTTCACAAAAGGATGGCATCGTGAGGCCTGAACCCCAGAGGGGAGC
GTTCACCAGCCTGAGGTCAAGTGAAAAATGTGTTCGGCCACACTGACGAGTGAGTAATAGGAAGTTCCCC
GGCATCTCCACTCACACCTGGCTAGACCCACCGGCACATTCCCAGAGAACTCCCTGCGGCTGTTCTCAAG
CCTGCCGGGCATCAGAATCACCTGTGGATTTTTACAATCTCAGCCCCTAGCCCTGACCTAGAATTAGAAT
CTAGGAGTCTGGCTTCAGTCTCTCTAGTTTTGAAAAGTTCCCCTGGTGATTCTGACACACAGCCAGGTTT
GAGAAGCCCTGACCCCGTAGGCAGGACACAGGCCGCTTTGTGGGGAAGACAAATGTGGGGTGTCCCTTCT
GTACGAGGGCTCTGTCCCTGCAAGGGGGGGCTGTGAAATAGAAAACCATGGTTTAGGGAGTTGGAAAAAC
TGGACATTTTCTCTGCCAGATCAGTGAGAACGTCTTCCTCACCCGGTGACCTTTCCTCTCAGGAACTCTG
GAAACAGTGGAAACAGTGTGCTTTGGGTTTTTTGTTTTGTTTTTTTTCTTTGTGAGATAGGGTCTCACTT
TGTCACCCAGGCTGGAGTGCAGTGACATCATCACGGCTCAGTGCAGCCTCGACTTCCCAGGGCTCAGGGG
ATTCTCCTACTTCAGCCTCCCAAGTAGCTGGGACCACAGGCACATGCCACCACACCTGGCAAATTTTTTG
TATTTTTTGTAGAGACGAGGTCATGCTATGTTGTCCAGGATAGTTTGAAACTCCTGGGCTCAAGCAATCA
GCCCACCTCGGCTTCCCAAAGCCGATTACAAGCGTAAGCCACCATGCCTGTAATCTCAGCACTCTGGTTT
TTATTCGTCTCAGGTGTAAATAATTGCCAAGTGGTGATCCCAGTGAAGGACCAGCCGTGCCCAGGCCGCT
TCCGAAATCTTGAAAATGGCACTGAGACCTCAGTGGCTCTTTTGAGAATGCTGGGTGGAAACCACTGCCC
TGGAGGCCCCATCAGCCTGGGAATTCCACCACACTGGACTAGTGGATCCGAGCTCGGTACCAAGCTTAAG
TTTAAACGCTAGCCAGCTTGGGTCTCCCTATAGTGAGTCGTATTAATTTCGATAAGCCAGTAAGCAGTGG
GTTCTCTAGTTAGCCAGAGAGCTCTGCTTATATAGACCTCCCACCGTACACGCCTACCGCCCATTTGCGT
CAATGGGGCGGAGTTGTTACGACATTTTGGAAAGTCCCGTTGATTTTGGTGCCAAAACAAACTCCCATTG
ACGTCAATGGGGTGGAGACTTGGAAATCCCCGTGAGTCAAACCGCTATCCACGCCCATTGATGTACTGCC
AAAACCGCATCACCATGGTAATAGCGATGACTAATACGTAGATGTACTGCCAAGTAGGAAAGTCCCATAA
GGTCATGTACTGGGCATAATGCCAGGCGGGCCATTTACCGTCATTGACGTCAATAGGGGGCGTACTTGGC
ATATGATACACTTGATGTACTGCCAAGTGGGCAGTTTACCGTAAATACTCCACCCATTGACGTCAATGGA
AAGTCCCTATTGGCGTTACTATGGGAACATACGTCATTATTGACGTCAATGGGCGGGGGTCGTTGGGCGG
TCAGCCAGGCGGGCCATTTACCGTAAGTTATGTAACGCGGAACTCCATATATGGGCTATGAACTAATGAC
CCCGTAATTGATTACTATTAATAACTAGTCAATAATCAATGTCAACGCGTATATCTGGCCCGTACATCGC
GAAGCAGCGCAAAACGCCTAACCCTAAGCAGATTCTTCATGCAATTGTCGGTCAAGCCTTGCCTTGTTGT
AGCTTAAATTTTGCTCGCGCACTACTCAGCGACCTCCAACACACAAGCAGGGAGCAGATACTGGCTTAAC
TATGCGGCATCAGAGCAGATTGTACTGAGAGTGCACCATAGGGGATCGGGAGATCTCCCGATCCGTCGAC
GTCAGGTGGCACTTTTCGGGGAAATGTGCGCGGAACCCCTATTTGTTTATTTTTCTAAATACATTCAAAT
ATGTATCCGCTCATGAGACAATAACCCTGATAAATGCTTCAATAATATTGAAAAAGGAAGAGTATGAGTA
TTCAACATTTCCGTGTCGCCCTTATTCCCTTTTTTGCGGCATTTTGCCTTCCTGTTTTTGCTCACCCAGA
AACGCTGGTGAAAGTAAAAGATGCTGAAGATCAGTTGGGTGCACGAGTGGGTTACATCGAACTGGATCTC
AACAGCGGTAAGATCCTTGAGAGTTTTCGCCCCGAAGAACGTTTTCCAATGATGAGCACTTTTAAAGTTC
TGCTATGTGGCGCGGTATTATCCCGTATTGACGCCGGGCAAGAGCAACTCGGTCGCCGCATACACTATTC
TCAGAATGACTTGGTTGAGTACTCACCAGTCACAGAAAAGCATCTTACGGATGGCATGACAGTAAGAGAA
TTATGCAGTGCTGCCATAACCATGAGTGATAACACTGCGGCCAACTTACTTCTGACAACGATCGGAGGAC
CGAAGGAGCTAACCGCTTTTTTGCACAACATGGGGGATCATGTAACTCGCCTTGATCGTTGGGAACCGGA
GCTGAATGAAGCCATACCAAACGACGAGCGTGACACCACGATGCCTGTAGCAATGGCAACAACGTTGCGC
AAACTATTAACTGGCGAACTACTTACTCTAGCTTCCCGGCAACAATTAATAGACTGGATGGAGGCGGATA
AAGTTGCAGGACCACTTCTGCGCTCGGCCCTTCCGGCTGGCTGGTTTATTGCTGATAAATCTGGAGCCGG
TGAGCGTGGGTCTCGCGGTATCATTGCAGCACTGGGGCCAGATGGTAAGCCCTCCCGTATCGTAGTTATC
TACACGACGGGGAGTCAGGCAACTATGGATGAACGAAATAGACAGATCGCTGAGATAGGTGCCTCACTGA
TTAAGCATTGGTAACTGTCAGACCAAGTTTACTCATATATACTTTAGATTGATTTAAAACTTCATTTTTA
ATTTAAAAGGATCTAGGTGAAGATCCTTTTTGATAATCTCATGACCAAAATCCCTTAACGTGAGTTTTCG
TTCCACTGAGCGTCAGACCCCGTAGAAAAGATCAAAGGATCTTCTTGAGATCCTTTTTTTCTGCGCGTAA
TCTGCTGCTTGCAAACAAAAAAACCACCGCTACCAGCGGTGGTTTGTTTGCCGGATCAAGAGCTACCAAC
TCTTTTTCCGAAGGTAACTGGCTTCAGCAGAGCGCAGATACCAAATACTGTTCTTCTAGTGTAGCCGTAG
TTAGGCCACCACTTCAAGAACTCTGTAGCACCGCCTACATACCTCGCTCTGCTAATCCTGTTACCAGTGG
CTGCTGCCAGTGGCGATAAGTCGTGTCTTACCGGGTTGGACTCAAGACGATAGTTACCGGATAAGGCGCA
GCGGTCGGGCTGAACGGGGGGTTCGTGCACACAGCCCAGCTTGGAGCGAACGACCTACACCGAACTGAGA
TACCTACAGCGTGAGCTATGAGAAAGCGCCACGCTTCCCGAAGGGAGAAAGGCGGACAGGTATCCGGTAA
GCGGCAGGGTCGGAACAGGAGAGCGCACGAGGGAGCTTCCAGGGGGAAACGCCTGGTATCTTTATAGTCC
TGTCGGGTTTCGCCACCTCTGACTTGAGCGTCGATTTTTGTGATGCTCGTCAGGGGGGCGGAGCCTATGG
AAAAACGCCAGCAACGCGGCCTTTTTACGGTTCCTGGCCTTTTGCTGGCCTTTTGCTCACATGTTCTTTC
CTGCGTTATCCCCTGATTCTGTGGATAACCGTATTACCGCCTTTGAGTGAGCTGATACCGCTCGCCGCAG
CCGAACGACCGAGCGCAGCGAGTCAGTGAGCGAGGAAGCGGAAGAGCGCCCAATACGCAAACCGCCTCTC
CCCGCGCGTTGGCCGATTCATTAATGCAGCTGGCACGACAGGTTTCCCGACTGGAAAGCGGGCAGTGAGC
GCAACGCAATTAATGTGAGTTAGCTCACTCATTAGGCACCCCAGGCTTTACACTTTATGCTTCCGGCTCG
TATGTTGTGTGGAATTGTGAGCGGATAACAATTTCACACAGGAAACAGCTATGACCATGATTACGCCAAG
CTCTAGCTAGAGGTCGACGGTATACAGACATGATAAGATACATTGATGAGTTTGGACAAACCACAACTAG
AATGCAGTGAAAAAAATGCTTTATTTGTGAAATTTGTGATGCTATTGCTTTATTTGTAACCATTATAAGC
TGCAATAAACAAGTTGGGGTGGGCGAAGAACTCCAGCATGAGATCCCCGCGCTGGAGGATCATCCAGCCG
GCGTCCCGGAAAACGATTCCGAAGCCCAACCTTTCATAGAAGGCGGCGGTGGAATCGAAATCTCGTGATG
GCAGGTTGGGCGTCGCTTGGTCGGTCATTTCGAACCCCAGAGTCCCGCTCAGAAGAACTCGTCAAGAAGG
CGATAGAAGGCGATGCGCTGCGAATCGGGAGCGGCGATACCGTAAAGCACGAGGAAGCGGTCAGCCCATT
CGCCGCCAAGCTCTTCAGCAATATCACGGGTAGCCAACGCTATGTCCTGATAGCGGTCCGCCACACCCAG
CCGGCCACAGTCGATGAATCCAGAAAAGCGGCCATTTTCCACCATGATATTCGGCAAGCAGGCATCGCCA
TGGGTCACGACGAGATCCTCGCCGTCGGGCATGCGCGCCTTGAGCCTGGCGAACAGTTCGGCTGGCGCGA
GCCCCTGATGCTCTTCGTCCAGATCATCCTGATCGACAAGACCGGCTTCCATCCGAGTACGTGCTCGCTC
GATGCGATGTTTCGCTTGGTGGTCGAATGGGCAGGTAGCCGGATCAAGCGTATGCAGCCGCCGCATTGCA
TCAGCCATGATGGATACTTTCTCGGCAGGAGCAAGGTGAGATGACAGGAGATCCTGCCCCGGCACTTCGC
CCAATAGCAGCCAGTCCCTTCCCGCTTCAGTGACAACGTCGAGCACAGCTGCGCAAGGAACGCCCGTCGT
GGCCAGCCACGATAGCCGCGCTGCCTCGTCCTGCAGTTCATTCAGGGCACCGGACAGGTCGGTCTTGACA
AAAAGAACCGGGCGCCCCTGCGCTGACAGCCGGAACACGGCGGCATCAGAGCAGCCGATTGTCTGTTGTG
CCCAGTCATAGCCGAATAGCCTCTCCACCCAAGCGGCCGGAGAACCTGCGTGCAATCCATCTTGTTCAAT
CATGCGAAACGATCCTCATCCTGTCTCTTGATCAGATCCGAAA
